Addgene plasmid #16190: pGEM-sema3F-5'-probe
Depositing lab: Peter Mombaerts. Publication: Axonal wiring of guanylate cyclase-D-expressing olfactory neurons is dependent on neuropilin 2 and semaphorin 3F. Walz A, Feinstein P, Khan M, Mombaerts P. Development. 2007 Nov . 134(22):4063-72. 10.1242/dev.008722 PubMed 17942483.
Backbone
  Vector backbone: pGEM-T Easy
  Backbone size w/o insert (bp): 3015
  Vector type: Bacterial Expression
Growth in bacteria
  Bacterial resistance: Ampicillin, 100 μg/mL
  Growth temperature: 37°C
  Growth strain: DH5alpha
  Copy number: High Copy
Gene/Insert
  Gene/Insert name: semaphorin 3F
  Species: M. musculus (mouse)
  Insert size (bp): 404
  Entrez Gene: Sema3f (a.k.a. Sem, Sema4, Semak)
  Cloning method: Restriction Enzyme
  Sequencing primers: 5′ SP6; 3′ T7
Terms and licenses: Academic/Nonprofit Terms; Industry Terms: Not Available to Industry
Depositor comments: This is a 5' probe for the sema3F targeting construct resulting in a shift of 10.2 kB to 7.8 kB in EcoRI digested ES gDNA. The probe can be released from pGEM-T Easy by NotI or EcoRI digestion
How to cite: pGEM-sema3F-5'-probe was a gift from Peter Mombaerts (Addgene plasmid # 16190)
