[The description below was written by a language model from this plasmid's Addgene catalogue record.]
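Description:
pGEM-sema3F-5'-probe is a small bacterial cloning plasmid built on the pGEM-T Easy backbone (about 3.0 kb without insert) that carries a 404 bp fragment from the mouse semaphorin 3F (Sema3f) locus. It is maintained as a high-copy plasmid in E. coli under ampicillin selection. Although the catalogue lists it as a bacterial expression vector, nothing in the record suggests that the insert is meant to be expressed as protein. The plasmid serves as a propagation and storage vehicle for a hybridization probe fragment. SP6 and T7 are listed as the sequencing primers for the 5′ and 3′ sides of the insert, consistent with the phage promoter sites that flank the cloning region in pGEM-T Easy. The record does not describe any use of these promoters for riboprobe synthesis.

According to the depositor comments, the insert is the 5' external probe used to genotype embryonic stem cells targeted with a Sema3f gene-targeting construct. On EcoRI-digested ES cell genomic DNA, correct targeting shifts the detected band from 10.2 kb to 7.8 kb, the kind of diagnostic size change typically read out by Southern blotting to distinguish homologous recombinants from wild-type alleles. The probe fragment can be excised from the vector by NotI or EcoRI digestion, whose sites flank the insertion point in the pGEM-T Easy polylinker. The plasmid is associated with a study of how neuropilin 2 and semaphorin 3F influence the axonal wiring of guanylate cyclase-D-expressing olfactory neurons in mice. No feature table was supplied, so the exact genomic coordinates and orientation of the fragment are not stated.
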