>Addgene plasmid #16190 | pGEM-sema3F-5'-probe | depositor partial sequence | sequence record 8488 | Author sequence
CCTGAGACGGTATAGTCCACGTGTCCTGATTCAGACCCAGCTTGGTCATACCTTCAGACCAGGGCTGACT
TCTGCTCAGTGTGTGACAGCCGGGCTCAAGCCTGAATAGATAGGTTTTTGAGCTTGTCAGGGGAGGGTGG
GGGCCTGGGTGCTGCTTCCTGGGGAGAGCCCCACACCCCTGCTCTCACCCAAGCTGGGCACAGGTTGGGT
GGGGTGGTATCCGGGAAGGATTTTCCCGTCATGGGAAGGAAGAGCCTTTTCTGGCATCAGACACTCGTTT
CCGTAGCCTTTCCCAGCTTCCAGACCTCTCCCATGGCTGTTAGACATTCTGTCCTGGCCCAGAGTGGCCT
GGCCAAGGTCCCAGGGGCAGGAACAATCCCACTGCATTTGAGGCTTGACCCTG
